Addgene plasmid #125429: Lenti-(BB)-hPGK-KRAB-dCas9-P2A-BlastR CRY2-TSS-guide2
Purpose: CRISPR-mediated repression of CRY2. KRAB domain and Catalytically inactive Cas9 from S. pyogenes with 2A-BlastR under the hPGK promoter.
Depositing lab: Jorge Ferrer. Depositing organization: Imperial College London. Publication: Human pancreatic islet three-dimensional chromatin architecture provides insights into the genetics of type 2 diabetes. Miguel-Escalada I, Bonas-Guarch S, Cebola I, Ponsa-Cobas J, Mendieta-Esteban J, Atla G, Javierre BM, Rolando DMY, Farabella I, Morgan CC, Garcia-Hurtado J, Beucher A, Moran I, Pasquali L, Ramos-Rodriguez M, Appel EVR, Linneberg A, Gjesing AP, Witte DR, Pedersen O, Grarup N, Ravassard P, Torrents D, Mercader JM, Piemonti L, Berney T, de Koning EJP, Kerr-Conte J, Pattou F, Fedko IO, Groop L, Prokopenko I, Hansen T, Marti-Renom MA, Fraser P, Ferrer J. Nat Genet. 2019 Jun 28. pii: 10.1038/s41588-019-0457-0. doi: 10.1038/s41588-019-0457-0. PubMed 31253982.
Backbone
  Vector backbone: Lenti-(BB)-hPGK-KRAB-dCas9-P2A-BlastR
  Backbone manufacturer: Jorge Ferrer (Addgene #118155)
  Vector type: Mammalian Expression, Lentiviral, CRISPR
  Selectable markers: Blasticidin
Growth in bacteria
  Bacterial resistance: Ampicillin, 100 μg/mL
  Growth temperature: 37°C
  Growth strain: Stbl3
  Copy number: High Copy
Gene/Insert
  Gene/Insert name: KRAB-dCas9-2A-BlastR
  gRNA/shRNA sequence: ACAGTCATggcggcgactg
  Species: H. sapiens (human)
  Promoter: hPGK and U6
  Tag / fusion protein: HA (C terminal on backbone)
  Cloning method: Restriction Enzyme; 5′ cloning site Unknown (destroyed during cloning); 3′ cloning site Unknown (destroyed during cloning)
  Sequencing primers: 5′ GATCCGCCACCATGGATGC
Terms and licenses: Academic/Nonprofit Terms; Industry Terms: Not Available to Industry
How to cite: Lenti-(BB)-hPGK-KRAB-dCas9-P2A-BlastR CRY2-TSS-guide2 was a gift from Jorge Ferrer (Addgene plasmid # 125429 ; http://n2t.net/addgene:125429 ; RRID:Addgene_125429)
