[The description below was written by a language model from this plasmid's Addgene catalogue record and pLannotate feature annotations shown in this document.]
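Description:
Lenti-(BB)-hPGK-KRAB-dCas9-P2A-BlastR CRY2-TSS-guide2 is an all-in-one lentiviral CRISPR interference plasmid of about 13.4 kb, built to repress the human CRY2 gene. It derives from the depositing lab's empty-guide parent backbone of the same name, into which a spacer directed at the CRY2 transcription start site (as the name indicates) was cloned by restriction cloning that destroyed the sites. In bacteria it is maintained through a high-copy ColE1/pUC-type origin with ampicillin resistance. The backbone outside the viral region also carries an f1 origin and an SV40/EM7-driven bleomycin/Zeocin resistance cassette.

The transfer cassette has a third-generation, self-inactivating layout. A CMV enhancer/promoter fused to a truncated HIV-1 5' LTR drives genomic RNA production in packaging cells. It is followed by the Ψ packaging signal, a partial gag, the RRE and the cPPT/CTS, and it ends in a ΔU3 3' LTR with a downstream bGH polyadenylation signal. Two expression units sit within this region. A human U6 Pol III promoter transcribes the CRY2-targeting spacer joined to the S. pyogenes guide RNA scaffold; because the circular map is numbered from the scaffold, the U6 promoter appears at the end of the feature table. The human PGK promoter then drives the ZNF10 KRAB repression domain fused to Cas9, which the catalogue describes as catalytically inactive although the automated annotation labels it simply as Cas9. This is linked through a P2A peptide to blasticidin S deaminase, with a WPRE downstream to enhance expression. The record also lists a C-terminal HA tag on the backbone, which is not annotated in the feature table.

Transduced mammalian cells can be selected with blasticidin. The guide recruits KRAB-dCas9 to the CRY2 promoter to silence transcription without cutting DNA. The associated work concerns human pancreatic islet chromatin architecture and type 2 diabetes genetics.
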