Features (pLannotate 1.2.2; 34 found; start..end, strand, type, name):
      1..76      +  misc_RNA       gRNA scaffold: guide RNA scaffold for the Streptococcus pyogenes CRISPR/Cas9 system
    107..617     +  promoter       hPGK promoter: human phosphoglycerate kinase 1 promoter
    666..851     +  CDS            KRAB: Krüppel-associated box (KRAB) transcriptional repression domain from the human zinc finger protein ZNF10 (Margolin et al., 1994)
    873..4976    +  CDS            Cas9: Cas9 (Csn1) endonuclease from the Streptococcus pyogenes Type II CRISPR/Cas system generates RNA-guided double strand breaks in DNA
   5175..5573    +  CDS            BSD: blasticidin S deaminase; Aspergillus terreus BSD; confers resistance to blasticidin
   5574..5595    +  misc_feature   MCS (fragment): pBluescript multiple cloning site
   5598..6186    +  misc_feature   WPRE: woodchuck hepatitis virus posttranscriptional regulatory element
   6237..6256    +  misc_feature   cPPT/CTS (fragment): central polypurine tract and central termination sequence of HIV-1
   6258..6491    +  LTR            3' LTR (ΔU3): self-inactivating 3' long terminal repeat (LTR) from HIV-1
   6523..6747    +  polyA_signal   bGH poly(A) signal: bovine growth hormone polyadenylation signal
   6751..6772    +  promoter       SV40 promoter (fragment): SV40 enhancer and early promoter
   6793..7221    +  rep_origin     f1 ori (sequence partly withheld): f1 bacteriophage origin of replication; arrow indicates direction of (+) strand synthesis
   7235..7564    +  promoter       SV40 promoter: SV40 enhancer and early promoter
   7612..7659    +  promoter       EM7 promoter: synthetic bacterial promoter&nbsp
   7678..8052    +  CDS            BleoR: antibiotic-binding protein; Sh ble from Streptoalloteichus hindustanus; confers resistance to bleomycin, phleomycin, and Zeocin™
   8062..8187    +  CDS            ble (fragment): BLE_KLEPN - Experimental evidence at protein level: Swiss-Prot protein existence level 1. Binding protein with a strong affinity to the bleomycin family of antibiotics. Binds to CL990; an antimitotic-antibiotic compound. From Klebsiella pneumoniae.
   8182..8303    +  polyA_signal   SV40 poly(A) signal: SV40 polyadenylation signal
   8374..8396    -  protein_bind   lac operator (fragment): The lac repressor binds to the lac operator to inhibit transcription in E. coli. This inhibition can be relieved by adding lactose or isopropyl-β-D-thiogalactopyranoside (IPTG). lac repressor encoded by lacI
   8400..8430    -  promoter       lac promoter: promoter for the E. coli lac operon
   8445..8466    -  protein_bind   CAP binding site: CAP binding activates transcription in the presence of cAMP. E. coli catabolite activator protein
   8479..8571    -  CDS            lacI (fragment): lac repressor; lacI; The lac repressor binds to the lac operator to inhibit transcription in E. coli. This inhibition can be relieved by adding lactose or isopropyl-β-D-thiogalactopyranoside (IPTG).
   8754..9342    -  rep_origin     ori: high-copy-number ColE1/pMB1/pBR322/pUC origin of replication
   9513..10373   -  CDS            AmpR: β-lactamase; bla; confers resistance to ampicillin, carbenicillin, and related antibiotics
  10374..10478   -  promoter       AmpR promoter: bla
  10537..10589   -  misc_feature   bom (fragment): basis of mobility region from pBR322
  10744..11123   +  enhancer       CMV enhancer: human cytomegalovirus immediate early enhancer
  11124..11323   +  promoter       CMV promoter: human cytomegalovirus (CMV) immediate early promoter
  11341..11521   +  LTR            5' LTR (truncated): truncated 5' long terminal repeat (LTR) from HIV-1
  11568..11693   +  misc_feature   HIV-1 Ψ: packaging signal of human immunodeficiency virus type 1
  11677..12040   +  CDS            HIV-1 gag (fragment): gag protein from human immunodeficiency virus 1; gag
  12186..12419   +  misc_feature   RRE: The Rev response element (RRE) of HIV-1 allows for Rev-dependent mRNA export from the nucleus to the cytoplasm.
  12796..12896   +  CDS            Rev (fragment): human immunodeficiency virus 1 (HIV-1) Rev protein; rev; enhances nuclear export of unspliced and incompletely spliced viral mRNAs
  12946..13063   +  misc_feature   cPPT/CTS: central polypurine tract and central termination sequence of HIV-1
  13114..13354   +  promoter       U6 promoter: RNA polymerase III promoter for human U6 snRNA
>Addgene plasmid #125429 | Lenti-(BB)-hPGK-KRAB-dCas9-P2A-BlastR CRY2-TSS-guide2 | addgene full sequence | sequence record 251263 | Addgene NGS Result
GTTTTAGAGCTAGAAATAGCAAGTTAAAATAAGGCTAGTCCGTTATCAACTTGAAAAAGTGGCACCGAGT
CGGTGCTTTTTTGAATTCGCTAGCTAGGTCTTGAAAGGGGTTGGGGTTGCGCCTTTTCCAAGGCAGCCCT
GGGTTTGCGCAGGGACGCGGCTGCTCTGGGCGTGGTTCCGGGAAACGCAGCGGCGCCGACCCTGGGTCTC
GCACATTCTTCACGTCCGTTCGCAGCGTCACCCGGATCTTCGCCGCTACCCTTGTGGGCCCCCCGGCGAC
GCTTCCTGCTCCGCCCCTAAGTCGGGAAGGTTCCTTGCGGTTCGCGGCGTGCCGGACGTGACAAACGGAA
GCCGCACGTCTCACTAGTACCCTCGCAGACGGACAGCGCCAGGGAGCAATGGCAGCGCGCCGACCGCGAT
GGGCTGTGGCCAATAGCGGCTGCTCAGCAGGGCGCGCCGAGAGCAGCGGCCGGGAAGGGGCGGTGCGGGA
GGCGGGGTGTGGGGCGGTAGTGTGGGCCCTGTTCCTGCCCGCGCGGTGTTCCGCATTCTGCAAGCCTCCG
GAGCGCACGTCGGCAGTCGGCTCCCTCGTTGACCGAATCACCGACCTCTCTCCCCAGGACCGGTGATCCG
CCACCATGGATGCTAAGTCACTAACTGCCTGGTCCCGGACACTGGTGACCTTCAAGGATGTATTTGTGGA
CTTCACCAGGGAGGAGTGGAAGCTGCTGGACACTGCTCAGCAGATCGTGTACAGAAATGTGATGCTGGAG
AACTATAAGAACCTGGTTTCCTTGGGTTATCAGCTTACTAAGCCAGATGTGATCCTCCGGTTGGAGAAGG
GAGAAGAGCCCGGCGGTTCCGGCGGAGGGTCGATGGACAAGAAGTACAGCATCGGCCTGGCCATCGGCAC
CAACTCTGTCGGCTGGGCCGTGATCACCGACGAGTACAAGGTGCCCAGCAAGAAATTCAAGGTGCTGGGC
AACACCGACCGGCACAGCATCAAGAAGAACCTGATCGGCGCCCTGCTGTTCGACAGCGGAGAAACAGCCG
AGGCCACCCGGCTGAAGAGAACCGCCAGAAGAAGATACACCAGACGGAAGAACCGGATCTGCTATCTGCA
AGAGATCTTCAGCAACGAGATGGCCAAGGTGGACGACAGCTTCTTCCACAGACTGGAAGAGTCCTTCCTG
GTGGAAGAGGATAAGAAGCACGAGCGGCACCCCATCTTCGGCAACATCGTGGACGAGGTGGCCTACCACG
AGAAGTACCCCACCATCTACCACCTGAGAAAGAAACTGGTGGACAGCACCGACAAGGCCGACCTGCGGCT
GATCTATCTGGCCCTGGCCCACATGATCAAGTTCCGGGGCCACTTCCTGATCGAGGGCGACCTGAACCCC
GACAACAGCGACGTGGACAAGCTGTTCATCCAGCTGGTGCAGACCTACAACCAGCTGTTCGAGGAAAACC
CCATCAACGCCAGCGGCGTGGACGCCAAGGCCATCCTGTCTGCCAGACTGAGCAAGAGCAGACGGCTGGA
AAATCTGATCGCCCAGCTGCCCGGCGAGAAGAAGAATGGCCTGTTCGGCAACCTGATTGCCCTGAGCCTG
GGCCTGACCCCCAACTTCAAGAGCAACTTCGACCTGGCCGAGGATGCCAAACTGCAGCTGAGCAAGGACA
CCTACGACGACGACCTGGACAACCTGCTGGCCCAGATCGGCGACCAGTACGCCGACCTGTTTCTGGCCGC
CAAGAACCTGTCCGACGCCATCCTGCTGAGCGACATCCTGAGAGTGAACACCGAGATCACCAAGGCCCCC
CTGAGCGCCTCTATGATCAAGAGATACGACGAGCACCACCAGGACCTGACCCTGCTGAAAGCTCTCGTGC
GGCAGCAGCTGCCTGAGAAGTACAAAGAGATTTTCTTCGACCAGAGCAAGAACGGCTACGCCGGCTACAT
CGATGGCGGAGCCAGCCAGGAAGAGTTCTACAAGTTCATCAAGCCCATCCTGGAAAAGATGGACGGCACC
GAGGAACTGCTCGTGAAGCTGAACAGAGAGGACCTGCTGCGGAAGCAGCGGACCTTCGACAACGGCAGCA
TCCCCCACCAGATCCACCTGGGAGAGCTGCACGCCATTCTGCGGCGGCAGGAAGATTTTTACCCATTCCT
GAAGGACAACCGGGAAAAGATCGAGAAGATCCTGACCTTCCGCATCCCCTACTACGTGGGCCCTCTGGCC
AGGGGAAACAGCAGATTCGCCTGGATGACCAGAAAGAGCGAGGAAACCATCACCCCCTGGAACTTCGAGG
AAGTGGTGGACAAGGGCGCCAGCGCCCAGAGCTTCATCGAGCGGATGACCAACTTCGATAAGAACCTGCC
CAACGAGAAGGTGCTGCCCAAGCACAGCCTGCTGTACGAGTACTTCACCGTGTACAACGAGCTGACCAAA
GTGAAATACGTGACCGAGGGAATGAGAAAGCCCGCCTTCCTGAGCGGCGAGCAGAAAAAAGCCATCGTGG
ACCTGCTGTTCAAGACCAACCGGAAAGTGACCGTGAAGCAGCTGAAAGAGGACTACTTCAAGAAAATCGA
GTGCTTCGACTCCGTGGAAATCTCCGGCGTGGAAGATCGGTTCAACGCCTCCCTGGGCACATACCACGAT
CTGCTGAAAATTATCAAGGACAAGGACTTCCTGGACAATGAGGAAAACGAGGACATTCTGGAAGATATCG
TGCTGACCCTGACACTGTTTGAGGACAGAGAGATGATCGAGGAACGGCTGAAAACCTATGCCCACCTGTT
CGACGACAAAGTGATGAAGCAGCTGAAGCGGCGGAGATACACCGGCTGGGGCAGGCTGAGCCGGAAGCTG
ATCAACGGCATCCGGGACAAGCAGTCCGGCAAGACAATCCTGGATTTCCTGAAGTCCGACGGCTTCGCCA
ACAGAAACTTCATGCAGCTGATCCACGACGACAGCCTGACCTTTAAAGAGGACATCCAGAAAGCCCAGGT
GTCCGGCCAGGGCGATAGCCTGCACGAGCACATTGCCAATCTGGCCGGCAGCCCCGCCATTAAGAAGGGC
ATCCTGCAGACAGTGAAGGTGGTGGACGAGCTCGTGAAAGTGATGGGCCGGCACAAGCCCGAGAACATCG
TGATCGAAATGGCCAGAGAGAACCAGACCACCCAGAAGGGACAGAAGAACAGCCGCGAGAGAATGAAGCG
GATCGAAGAGGGCATCAAAGAGCTGGGCAGCCAGATCCTGAAAGAACACCCCGTGGAAAACACCCAGCTG
CAGAACGAGAAGCTGTACCTGTACTACCTGCAGAATGGGCGGGATATGTACGTGGACCAGGAACTGGACA
TCAACCGGCTGTCCGACTACGATGTGGACGCTATCGTGCCTCAGAGCTTTCTGAAGGACGACTCCATCGA
TAACAAAGTGCTGACTCGGAGCGACAAGAACCGGGGCAAGAGCGACAACGTGCCCTCCGAAGAGGTCGTG
AAGAAGATGAAGAACTACTGGCGCCAGCTGCTGAATGCCAAGCTGATTACCCAGAGGAAGTTCGACAATC
TGACCAAGGCCGAGAGAGGCGGCCTGAGCGAACTGGATAAGGCCGGCTTCATCAAGAGACAGCTGGTGGA
AACCCGGCAGATCACAAAGCACGTGGCACAGATCCTGGACTCCCGGATGAACACTAAGTACGACGAGAAC
GACAAACTGATCCGGGAAGTGAAAGTGATCACCCTGAAGTCCAAGCTGGTGTCCGATTTCCGGAAGGATT
TCCAGTTTTACAAAGTGCGCGAGATCAACAACTACCACCACGCCCACGACGCCTACCTGAACGCCGTCGT
GGGAACCGCCCTGATCAAAAAGTACCCTAAGCTGGAAAGCGAGTTCGTGTACGGCGACTACAAGGTGTAC
GACGTGCGGAAGATGATCGCCAAGAGCGAGCAGGAAATCGGCAAGGCTACCGCCAAGTACTTCTTCTACA
GCAACATCATGAACTTTTTCAAGACCGAGATTACCCTGGCCAACGGCGAGATCCGGAAGCGGCCTCTGAT
CGAGACAAACGGCGAAACAGGCGAGATCGTGTGGGATAAGGGCCGGGACTTTGCCACCGTGCGGAAAGTG
CTGTCTATGCCCCAAGTGAATATCGTGAAAAAGACCGAGGTGCAGACAGGCGGCTTCAGCAAAGAGTCTA
TCCTGCCCAAGAGGAACAGCGACAAGCTGATCGCCAGAAAGAAGGACTGGGACCCTAAGAAGTACGGCGG
CTTCGACAGCCCCACCGTGGCCTATTCTGTGCTGGTGGTGGCCAAAGTGGAAAAGGGCAAGTCCAAGAAA
CTGAAGAGTGTGAAAGAGCTGCTGGGGATCACCATCATGGAAAGAAGCAGCTTCGAGAAGAATCCCATCG
ACTTTCTGGAAGCCAAGGGCTACAAAGAAGTGAAAAAGGACCTGATCATCAAGCTGCCTAAGTACTCCCT
GTTCGAGCTGGAAAACGGCCGGAAGAGAATGCTGGCCTCTGCCGGCGAACTGCAGAAGGGAAACGAACTG
GCCCTGCCCTCCAAATATGTGAACTTCCTGTACCTGGCCAGCCACTATGAGAAGCTGAAGGGCTCCCCCG
AGGATAATGAGCAGAAACAGCTGTTTGTGGAACAGCACAAACACTACCTGGACGAGATCATCGAGCAGAT
CAGCGAGTTCTCCAAGAGAGTGATCCTGGCCGACGCTAATCTGGACAAGGTGCTGAGCGCCTACAACAAG
CACAGAGACAAGCCTATCAGAGAGCAGGCCGAGAATATCATCCACCTGTTTACCCTGACCAGTCTGGGAG
CCCCTGCCGCCTTCAAGTACTTTGACACCACCATCGACCGGAAGAGGTACACCAGCACCAAAGAGGTGCT
GGACGCCACCCTGATCCACCAGAGCATCACCGGCCTGTACGAGACACGGATCGACCTGTCTCAGCTGGGA
GGCGACGCCTATCCCTATGACGTGCCCGATTATGCCAGCCTGGGCAGCGGCTCCCCCAAGAAAAAACGCA
AGGTGGAAGATCCTAAGAAAAAGCGGAAAGTGGACGGCATTGGTAGTGGGAGCAACGGCAGCAGCGGGGA
TCCGGCCGCAACAAACTTCTCTCTGCTGAAACAAGCCGGAGATGTCGAAGAGAATCCTGGACCGATGGCC
AAGCCTTTGTCTCAAGAAGAATCCACCCTCATTGAAAGAGCAACGGCTACAATCAACAGCATCCCCATCT
CTGAAGACTACAGCGTCGCCAGCGCAGCTCTCTCTAGCGACGGCCGCATCTTCACTGGTGTCAATGTATA
TCATTTTACTGGGGGACCTTGTGCAGAACTCGTGGTGCTGGGCACTGCTGCTGCTGCGGCAGCTGGCAAC
CTGACTTGTATCGTCGCGATCGGAAATGAGAACAGGGGCATCTTGAGCCCCTGCGGACGGTGCCGACAGG
TGCTTCTCGATCTGCATCCTGGGATCAAAGCCATAGTGAAGGACAGTGATGGACAGCCGACGGCAGTTGG
GATTCGTGAATTGCTGCCCTCTGGTTATGTGTGGGAGGGCTAAGAATTCGATATCAAGCTTATCGGTAAT
CAACCTCTGGATTACAAAATTTGTGAAAGATTGACTGGTATTCTTAACTATGTTGCTCCTTTTACGCTAT
GTGGATACGCTGCTTTAATGCCTTTGTATCATGCTATTGCTTCCCGTATGGCTTTCATTTTCTCCTCCTT
GTATAAATCCTGGTTGCTGTCTCTTTATGAGGAGTTGTGGCCCGTTGTCAGGCAACGTGGCGTGGTGTGC
ACTGTGTTTGCTGACGCAACCCCCACTGGTTGGGGCATTGCCACCACCTGTCAGCTCCTTTCCGGGACTT
TCGCTTTCCCCCTCCCTATTGCCACGGCGGAACTCATCGCCGCCTGCCTTGCCCGCTGCTGGACAGGGGC
TCGGCTGTTGGGCACTGACAATTCCGTGGTGTTGTCGGGGAAATCATCGTCCTTTCCTTGGCTGCTCGCC
TGTGTTGCCACCTGGATTCTGCGCGGGACGTCCTTCTGCTACGTCCCTTCGGCCCTCAATCCAGCGGACC
TTCCTTCCCGCGGCCTGCTGCCGGCTCTGCGGCCTCTTCCGCGTCTTCGCCTTCGCCCTCAGACGAGTCG
GATCTCCCTTTGGGCCGCCTCCCCGCGTCGACTTTAAGACCAATGACTTACAAGGCAGCTGTAGATCTTA
GCCACTTTTTAAAAGAAAAGGGGGGACTGGAAGGGCTAATTCACTCCCAACGAAGACAAGATCTGCTTTT
TGCTTGTACTGGGTCTCTCTGGTTAGACCAGATCTGAGCCTGGGAGCTCTCTGGCTAACTAGGGAACCCA
CTGCTTAAGCCTCAATAAAGCTTGCCTTGAGTGCTTCAAGTAGTGTGTGCCCGTCTGTTGTGTGACTCTG
GTAACTAGAGATCCCTCAGACCCTTTTAGTCAGTGTGGAAAATCTCTAGCAGGGCCCGTTTAAACCCGCT
GATCAGCCTCGACTGTGCCTTCTAGTTGCCAGCCATCTGTTGTTTGCCCCTCCCCCGTGCCTTCCTTGAC
CCTGGAAGGTGCCACTCCCACTGTCCTTTCCTAATAAAATGAGGAAATTGCATCGCATTGTCTGAGTAGG
TGTCATTCTATTCTGGGGGGTGGGGTGGGGCAGGACAGCAAGGGGGAGGATTGGGAAGACAATAGCAGGC
ATGCTGGGGATGCGGTGGGCTCTATGGCTTCTGAGGCGGAAAGAACCAGCTGGGGCTCTAGGGGGTATCC
CC
[124 nt withheld, positions 6793-6916]
C
[91 nt withheld, positions 6918-7008]
A
[49 nt withheld, positions 7010-7058]
CCTTTGACGTTGGAGTCCACGTTCTTT
[37 nt withheld, positions 7086-7122]
ACCCTATCTCGGTCTATTCTTTTGATTTATAAGGGATTTTGCCGATTTCGGCCTATTGGTTAAAAAATGA
GCTGATTTAACAAAAATTTAACGCGAATTAATTCTGTGGAATGTGTGTCAGTTAGGGTGTGGAAAGTCCC
CAGGCTCCCCAGCAGGCAGAAGTATGCAAAGCATGCATCTCAATTAGTCAGCAACCAGGTGTGGAAAGTC
CCCAGGCTCCCCAGCAGGCAGAAGTATGCAAAGCATGCATCTCAATTAGTCAGCAACCATAGTCCCGCCC
CTAACTCCGCCCATCCCGCCCCTAACTCCGCCCAGTTCCGCCCATTCTCCGCCCCATGGCTGACTAATTT
TTTTTATTTATGCAGAGGCCGAGGCCGCCTCTGCCTCTGAGCTATTCCAGAAGTAGTGAGGAGGCTTTTT
TGGAGGCCTAGGCTTTTGCAAAAAGCTCCCGGGAGCTTGTATATCCATTTTCGGATCTGATCAGCACGTG
TTGACAATTAATCATCGGCATAGTATATCGGCATAGTATAATACGACAAGGTGAGGAACTAAACCATGGC
CAAGTTGACCAGTGCCGTTCCGGTGCTCACCGCGCGCGACGTCGCCGGAGCGGTCGAGTTCTGGACCGAC
CGGCTCGGGTTCTCCCGGGACTTCGTGGAGGACGACTTCGCCGGTGTGGTCCGGGACGACGTGACCCTGT
TCATCAGCGCGGTCCAGGACCAGGTGGTGCCGGACAACACCCTGGCCTGGGTGTGGGTGCGCGGCCTGGA
CGAGCTGTACGCCGAGTGGTCGGAGGTCGTGTCCACGAACTTCCGGGACGCCTCCGGGCCGGCCATGACC
GAGATCGGCGAGCAGCCGTGGGGGCGGGAGTTCGCCCTGCGCGACCCGGCCGGCAACTGCGTGCACTTCG
TGGCCGAGGAGCAGGACTGACACGTGCTACGAGATTTCGATTCCACCGCCGCCTTCTATGAAAGGTTGGG
CTTCGGAATCGTTTTCCGGGACGCCGGCTGGATGATCCTCCAGCGCGGGGATCTCATGCTGGAGTTCTTC
GCCCACCCCAACTTGTTTATTGCAGCTTATAATGGTTACAAATAAAGCAATAGCATCACAAATTTCACAA
ATAAAGCATTTTTTTCACTGCATTCTAGTTGTGGTTTGTCCAAACTCATCAATGTATCTTATCATGTCTG
TATACCGTCGACCTCTAGCTAGAGCTTGGCGTAATCATGGTCATAGCTGTTTCCTGTGTGAAATTGTTAT
CCGCTCACAATTCCACACAACATACGAGCCGGAAGCATAAAGTGTAAAGCCTGGGGTGCCTAATGAGTGA
GCTAACTCACATTAATTGCGTTGCGCTCACTGCCCGCTTTCCAGTCGGGAAACCTGTCGTGCCAGCTGCA
TTAATGAATCGGCCAACGCGCGGGGAGAGGCGGTTTGCGTATTGGGCGCTCTTCCGCTTCCTCGCTCACT
GACTCGCTGCGCTCGGTCGTTCGGCTGCGGCGAGCGGTATCAGCTCACTCAAAGGCGGTAATACGGTTAT
CCACAGAATCAGGGGATAACGCAGGAAAGAACATGTGAGCAAAAGGCCAGCAAAAGGCCAGGAACCGTAA
AAAGGCCGCGTTGCTGGCGTTTTTCCATAGGCTCCGCCCCCCTGACGAGCATCACAAAAATCGACGCTCA
AGTCAGAGGTGGCGAAACCCGACAGGACTATAAAGATACCAGGCGTTTCCCCCTGGAAGCTCCCTCGTGC
GCTCTCCTGTTCCGACCCTGCCGCTTACCGGATACCTGTCCGCCTTTCTCCCTTCGGGAAGCGTGGCGCT
TTCTCATAGCTCACGCTGTAGGTATCTCAGTTCGGTGTAGGTCGTTCGCTCCAAGCTGGGCTGTGTGCAC
GAACCCCCCGTTCAGCCCGACCGCTGCGCCTTATCCGGTAACTATCGTCTTGAGTCCAACCCGGTAAGAC
ACGACTTATCGCCACTGGCAGCAGCCACTGGTAACAGGATTAGCAGAGCGAGGTATGTAGGCGGTGCTAC
AGAGTTCTTGAAGTGGTGGCCTAACTACGGCTACACTAGAAGAACAGTATTTGGTATCTGCGCTCTGCTG
AAGCCAGTTACCTTCGGAAAAAGAGTTGGTAGCTCTTGATCCGGCAAACAAACCACCGCTGGTAGCGGTG
GTTTTTTTGTTTGCAAGCAGCAGATTACGCGCAGAAAAAAAGGATCTCAAGAAGATCCTTTGATCTTTTC
TACGGGGTCTGACGCTCAGTGGAACGAAAACTCACGTTAAGGGATTTTGGTCATGAGATTATCAAAAAGG
ATCTTCACCTAGATCCTTTTAAATTAAAAATGAAGTTTTAAATCAATCTAAAGTATATATGAGTAAACTT
GGTCTGACAGTTACCAATGCTTAATCAGTGAGGCACCTATCTCAGCGATCTGTCTATTTCGTTCATCCAT
AGTTGCCTGACTCCCCGTCGTGTAGATAACTACGATACGGGAGGGCTTACCATCTGGCCCCAGTGCTGCA
ATGATACCGCGAGACCCACGCTCACCGGCTCCAGATTTATCAGCAATAAACCAGCCAGCCGGAAGGGCCG
AGCGCAGAAGTGGTCCTGCAACTTTATCCGCCTCCATCCAGTCTATTAATTGTTGCCGGGAAGCTAGAGT
AAGTAGTTCGCCAGTTAATAGTTTGCGCAACGTTGTTGCCATTGCTACAGGCATCGTGGTGTCACGCTCG
TCGTTTGGTATGGCTTCATTCAGCTCCGGTTCCCAACGATCAAGGCGAGTTACATGATCCCCCATGTTGT
GCAAAAAAGCGGTTAGCTCCTTCGGTCCTCCGATCGTTGTCAGAAGTAAGTTGGCCGCAGTGTTATCACT
CATGGTTATGGCAGCACTGCATAATTCTCTTACTGTCATGCCATCCGTAAGATGCTTTTCTGTGACTGGT
GAGTACTCAACCAAGTCATTCTGAGAATAGTGTATGCGGCGACCGAGTTGCTCTTGCCCGGCGTCAATAC
GGGATAATACCGCGCCACATAGCAGAACTTTAAAAGTGCTCATCATTGGAAAACGTTCTTCGGGGCGAAA
ACTCTCAAGGATCTTACCGCTGTTGAGATCCAGTTCGATGTAACCCACTCGTGCACCCAACTGATCTTCA
GCATCTTTTACTTTCACCAGCGTTTCTGGGTGAGCAAAAACAGGAAGGCAAAATGCCGCAAAAAAGGGAA
TAAGGGCGACACGGAAATGTTGAATACTCATACTCTTCCTTTTTCAATATTATTGAAGCATTTATCAGGG
TTATTGTCTCATGAGCGGATACATATTTGAATGTATTTAGAAAAATAAACAAATAGGGGTTCCGCGCACA
TTTCCCCGAAAAGTGCCACCTGACGTCGACGGATCGGGAGATCTCCCGATCCCCTATGGTGCACTCTCAG
TACAATCTGCTCTGATGCCGCATAGTTAAGCCAGTATCTGCTCCCTGCTTGTGTGTTGGAGGTCGCTGAG
TAGTGCGCGAGCAAAATTTAAGCTACAACAAGGCAAGGCTTGACCGACAATTGCATGAAGAATCTGCTTA
GGGTTAGGCGTTTTGCGCTGCTTCGCGATGTACGGGCCAGATATACGCGTTGACATTGATTATTGACTAG
TTATTAATAGTAATCAATTACGGGGTCATTAGTTCATAGCCCATATATGGAGTTCCGCGTTACATAACTT
ACGGTAAATGGCCCGCCTGGCTGACCGCCCAACGACCCCCGCCCATTGACGTCAATAATGACGTATGTTC
CCATAGTAACGCCAATAGGGACTTTCCATTGACGTCAATGGGTGGAGTATTTACGGTAAACTGCCCACTT
GGCAGTACATCAAGTGTATCATATGCCAAGTACGCCCCCTATTGACGTCAATGACGGTAAATGGCCCGCC
TGGCATTATGCCCAGTACATGACCTTATGGGACTTTCCTACTTGGCAGTACATCTACGTATTAGTCATCG
CTATTACCATGGTGATGCGGTTTTGGCAGTACATCAATGGGCGTGGATAGCGGTTTGACTCACGGGGATT
TCCAAGTCTCCACCCCATTGACGTCAATGGGAGTTTGTTTTGGCACCAAAATCAACGGGACTTTCCAAAA
TGTCGTAACAACTCCGCCCCATTGACGCAAATGGGCGGTAGGCGTGTACGGTGGGAGGTCTATATAAGCA
GCGCGTTTTGCCTGTACTGGGTCTCTCTGGTTAGACCAGATCTGAGCCTGGGAGCTCTCTGGCTAACTAG
GGAACCCACTGCTTAAGCCTCAATAAAGCTTGCCTTGAGTGCTTCAAGTAGTGTGTGCCCGTCTGTTGTG
TGACTCTGGTAACTAGAGATCCCTCAGACCCTTTTAGTCAGTGTGGAAAATCTCTAGCAGTGGCGCCCGA
ACAGGGACTTGAAAGCGAAAGGGAAACCAGAGGAGCTCTCTCGACGCAGGACTCGGCTTGCTGAAGCGCG
CACGGCAAGAGGCGAGGGGCGGCGACTGGTGAGTACGCCAAAAATTTTGACTAGCGGAGGCTAGAAGGAG
AGAGATGGGTGCGAGAGCGTCAGTATTAAGCGGGGGAGAATTAGATCGCGATGGGAAAAAATTCGGTTAA
GGCCAGGGGGAAAGAAAAAATATAAATTAAAACATATAGTATGGGCAAGCAGGGAGCTAGAACGATTCGC
AGTTAATCCTGGCCTGTTAGAAACATCAGAAGGCTGTAGACAAATACTGGGACAGCTACAACCATCCCTT
CAGACAGGATCAGAAGAACTTAGATCATTATATAATACAGTAGCAACCCTCTATTGTGTGCATCAAAGGA
TAGAGATAAAAGACACCAAGGAAGCTTTAGACAAGATAGAGGAAGAGCAAAACAAAAGTAAGACCACCGC
ACAGCAAGCGGCCGCTGATCTTCAGACCTGGAGGAGGAGATATGAGGGACAATTGGAGAAGTGAATTATA
TAAATATAAAGTAGTAAAAATTGAACCATTAGGAGTAGCACCCACCAAGGCAAAGAGAAGAGTGGTGCAG
AGAGAAAAAAGAGCAGTGGGAATAGGAGCTTTGTTCCTTGGGTTCTTGGGAGCAGCAGGAAGCACTATGG
GCGCAGCGTCAATGACGCTGACGGTACAGGCCAGACAATTATTGTCTGGTATAGTGCAGCAGCAGAACAA
TTTGCTGAGGGCTATTGAGGCGCAACAGCATCTGTTGCAACTCACAGTCTGGGGCATCAAGCAGCTCCAG
GCAAGAATCCTGGCTGTGGAAAGATACCTAAAGGATCAACAGCTCCTGGGGATTTGGGGTTGCTCTGGAA
AACTCATTTGCACCACTGCTGTGCCTTGGAATGCTAGTTGGAGTAATAAATCTCTGGAACAGATTTGGAA
TCACACGACCTGGATGGAGTGGGACAGAGAAATTAACAATTACACAAGCTTAATACACTCCTTAATTGAA
GAATCGCAAAACCAGCAAGAAAAGAATGAACAAGAATTATTGGAATTAGATAAATGGGCAAGTTTGTGGA
ATTGGTTTAACATAACAAATTGGCTGTGGTATATAAAATTATTCATAATGATAGTAGGAGGCTTGGTAGG
TTTAAGAATAGTTTTTGCTGTACTTTCTATAGTGAATAGAGTTAGGCAGGGATATTCACCATTATCGTTT
CAGACCCACCTCCCAACCCCGAGGGGACCCGACAGGCCCGAAGGAATAGAAGAAGAAGGTGGAGAGAGAG
ACAGAGACAGATCCATTCGATTAGTGAACGGATCGGCACTGCGTGCGCCAATTCTGCAGACAAATGGCAG
TATTCATCCACAATTTTAAAAGAAAAGGGGGGATTGGGGGGTACAGTGCAGGGGAAAGAATAGTAGACAT
AATAGCAACAGACATACAAACTAAAGAATTACAAAAACAAATTACAAAAATTCAAAATTTTCGGGTTTAT
TACAGGGACAGCAGAGATCCAGTTTGGTTAATTAAGGTACCGAGGGCCTATTTCCCATGATTCCTTCATA
TTTGCATATACGATACAAGGCTGTTAGAGAGATAATTAGAATTAATTTGACTGTAAACACAAAGATATTA
GTACAAAATACGTGACGTAGAAAGTAATAATTTCTTGGGTAGTTTGCAGTTTTAAAATTATGTTTTAAAA
TGGACTATCATATGCTTACCGTAACTTGAAAGTATTTCGATTTCTTGGCTTTATATATCTTGTGGAAAGG
ACGAAACACCGACAGTCATGGCGGCGACTG
