>Addgene plasmid #125429 | Lenti-(BB)-hPGK-KRAB-dCas9-P2A-BlastR CRY2-TSS-guide2 | depositor partial sequence | sequence record 240036 | Guide RNA, gRNA scaffold
NNNNNNNNANNNACCGACAGTCATGGCGGCGACTGGTTTTAGAGCTAGAAATAGCAAGTTAAAATAAGGC
TAGTCCGTTATCAACTTGAAAAAGTGGCACCGAGTCGGTGCTTTTTTGAATTCGCTAGCTAGGTCTTGAA
AGGGGTTGGGGTTGCGCCTTTTCCAAGGCAGCCCTGGGTTTGCGCAGGGACGCGGCTGCTCTGGGCGTGG
TTCCGGGAAACGCAGCGGCGCCGACCCTGGGTCTCGCACATTCTTCACGTCCGTTCGCAGCGTCACCCGG
ATCTTCGCCGCTACCCTTGTGGGCCCCCCGGCGACGCTTCCTGCTCCGCCCCTAAGTCGGGAAGGTTCCT
TGCGGTTCGCGGCGTGCCGGACGTGACAAACGGAAGCCGCACGTCTCACTAGTACCCTCGCAGACGGACA
GCGCCAGGGAGCAATGGCAGCGCGCCGACCGCGATGNNNNGNGNCCANTA
